>Addgene plasmid #58742 | pMRX-IP/Venus-mDFCP1 | depositor partial sequence | sequence record 90869 | pMRX-IP/Venus-mDFCP1 sequence 2334 bps
ATGAGTGCCCAGACTTCCCTAGCAGAGAAGGGCCTAAATCCGGGGCTCATGTGCCAGGAGAGTTATGCAT
GCAGTGGGACTGATGAAGCTATCTTTGAATGTGATGAGTGTTGTAGTTTGCAGTGTCTCCGCTGTGAGGA
GGAACTCCACAGACAGGAGCGCCTTCGAAACCATGAGCGGATAAGACTCAAAGCTGGCCATGTCCCTTAT
TGTGACCCCTGCAAGGGCCCCAATGGGCATTCGCCAGGTGTTAGGCAAAGGGCAGCCGTGAGGTGCCAGA
CTTGCAAAATCAATCTCTGCCTGGAATGCCAGAAGAGGACTCATTCAGGGGGTAACAAGAGAAGACACCC
CATTACCGTGTACCTTGTCAGTAAGGTCCAGGAGTCCCTGGAGGGGGAAGAGATGGATGAGGAGACCAAG
AGGAAGAAGATGACAGAGAGGGTTGTGAGCTTCCTCCTGGTAGACGAAAATGAAGAGATCCAGGTAACAA
ATGAAGAGGACTTTATCAGGAAATTGGACTGTAAGCCTGACCAGCATCTCAAGGTGGTTTCCATTTTTGG
AAATACTGGTGATGGAAAGTCTCACACACTCAACCACACTTTCTTCTATGGCCGAGAAGTCTTCAAAACC
TCCCCTGCTCAGGAGTCCTGCACAGTGGGAGTGTGGGCAGCCTATGACCCAGTCCATAAGGTAGCAGTGA
TAGACACAGAAGGACTCTTGGGGGCCACCGTGAATCTGAGCCAGAGGACACGGCTGCTGCTGAAGGTCCT
GGCCATCTCAGACTTGGTCATCTATCGAACTCATGCAGACCGGCTGCATAATGACCTCTTCAAATTCCTT
GGGGATGCCTCGGAAGCTTACCTGAAGCACTTCACCAAGGAACTCAAGGCCACCACTGCACGATGTGGCC
TGGATGTCCCCTTATCCACCCTGGGCCCTGCAGTTATTATTTTCCATGAGACTGTGCACACTCAGCTTCT
GGGTTCTGATCACCCCTCCGAGGCGCCCGAGAAGCTCATCCAGGACCGCTTCAGGAAGCTGGGCCGCTTC
CCCGAAGCCTTTAGCTCCATTCACTACAAGGGAACGAGGACATACAATCCGCCCACAGACTTCTCTGGGC
TTCGGCGTGCTCTGGAACAGCTACTAGAGAACAACACCACCAGGTCTCCCCGGCACCCAGGGGTCATCTT
CAAAGCCCTGAAGGCACTAAGTGACCGCTTCAGCGGTGAGATCCCCGATGACCAGATGGCGCACAGTTCA
TTTTTTCCAGACGAGTACTTCACCTGCTCCTCGCTCTGCCTCAGCTGTGGGGCGGGATGTAAGAACAGCA
TGAACCACGGCAAGGAAGGGGTGCCTCATGAAGCCAAGAGTCGCTGTAGGTACTCACACCAGTATGACAA
CCGCGTCTATACCTGCAAGGCCTGCTATGAGAGAGGCAAGGAAGTCAGCGTGGTGCCCAAAACATCTGCC
TCCACTGACTCTCCCTGGATGGGGCTGGCAAAGTATGCCTGGTCTGGGTATGTGATCGAGTGTCCTAACT
GTGGGGTGGTCTATCGGAGCCGCCAGTACTGGTTTGGGAACCAAGATCCTGTGGATACGGTGGTGCGGAC
AGAGATTGTCCACGTGTGGCCTGGAACTGATGCATTTCTGAAGGATAACAACAATGCCGCCCAGCGTCTC
TTGGATGGAATGAACTTTATGGCTCAGTCAGTGTCTGAGCTCAGCCTCGGACCCACTAAGGCTGTGACGT
CTTGGCTAACGGATCAGATTGCCCCTGCCTACTGGAGGCCCAACTCCCAGATCCTGAGCTGCAACCAGTG
TGCGACATCCTTCAAGGACAACGACACGAAGCATCACTGCCGGGCCTGTGGGGAGGGCTTCTGTGACAGC
TGTTCATCCAAGACCCGGCCGGTGCCTGAGCGGGGCTGGGGACCTGCGCCTGTCCGCGTGTGTGACAGCT
GCTACGATGCCAGGAATGTCCAGTTAGATGTGACTGAGGCGCAGGCAGATGATGAAGGTGGAACGCTGAT
TGCCCGGAAGGTGGGCGAGGCCGTGCAGAACACCTTGGGAGCCGTGGTGACAGCTATTGACATACCACTA
GGCCTGGTAAAAGATGCCGCCAGGCCGGCCTACTGGGTGCCTGACCATGAGATCCTGCACTGCCACAACT
GCCGCAAGGAGTTCAGCGTCAAGCTCTCCAAACACCACTGCCGAGCTTGCGGACAGGGCTTCTGCGATGA
GTGCTCCCATGACTGCAGGGCTGTCCCCTCTCGTGGCTGGGACCATCCAGTCCGAGTCTGCTTCAACTGC
AATAAAAAGCCCGGTGACCTTTAA
