>Addgene plasmid #58742 | pMRX-IP/Venus-mDFCP1 | addgene partial sequence | sequence record 100719 | EGFP-C 5'-CATGGTCCTGCTGGAGTTCGTG-3'
ACGAGCTGTCAGGGATCCGGAGGATCAGGAGGGAATTCGATGAGTGCCCAGACTTCCCTAGCAGAGAAGG
GCCTAAATCCGGGGCTCATGTGCCAGGAGAGTTATGCATGCAGTGGGACTGATGAAGCTATCTTTGAATG
TGATGAGTGTTGTAGTTTGCAGTGTCTCCGCTGTGAGGAGGAACTCCACAGACAGGAGCGCCTTCGAAAC
CATGAGCGGATAAGACTCAAAGCTGGCCATGTCCCTTATTGTGACCCCTGCAAGGGCCCCAATGGGCATT
CGCCAGGTGTTAGGCAAAGGGCAGCCGTGAGGTGCCAGACTTGCAAAATCAATCTCTGCCTGGAATGCCA
GAAGAGGACTCATTCAGGGGGTAACAAGAGAAGACACCCCATTACCGTGTACCTTGTCAGTAAGGTCCAG
GAGTCCCTGGAGGGGGAAGAGATGGATGAGGAGACCAAGAGGAAGAAGATGACAGAGAGGGTTGTGAGCT
TCCTCCTGGTAGACGAAAATGAAGAGATCCAGGTAACAAATGAAGAGGACTTTATCAGGAAATTGGACTG
TAAGCCTGACCAGCATCTCAAGGTGGTTTCCATTTTTGGAAATACTGGTGATGGAAAGTCTCAC
