>Addgene plasmid #58742 | pMRX-IP/Venus-mDFCP1 | addgene partial sequence | sequence record 100720 | pCDH-rev 5'-GCATTCCTTTGGCGAGAG-3'
GCCAGGAATGTCCAGTTAGATGTGACTGAGGCGCAGGCAGATGATGAAGGTGGAACGCTGATTGCCCGGA
AGGTGGGCGAGGCCGTGCAGAACACCTTGGGAGCCGTGGTGACAGCTATTGACATACCACTAGGCCTGGT
AAAAGATGCCGCCAGGCCGGCCTACTGGGTGCCTGACCATGAGATCCTGCACTGCCACAACTGCCGCAAG
GAGTTCAGCGTCAAGCTCTCCAAACACCACTGCCGAGCTTGCGGACAGGGCTTCTGCGATGAGTGCTCCC
ATGACTGCAGGGCTGTCCCCTCTCGTGGCTGGGACCATCCAGTCCGAGTCTGCTTCAACTGCAATAAAAA
GCCCGGTGACCTTTAAGAATTCAGGCGGCCGCTACGTAAATTCCGCCCCCCCCCCTAACGTTACTGGCCG
AAGCCGCTTGGAATAAGGCCGGTGTGCGTTTGTCTATATGTTATTTTCCACCATATTGCCGTCTTTTGGC
AATGTGAGGGCCCGGAAA
