>Addgene plasmid #58742 | pMRX-IP/Venus-mDFCP1 | addgene partial sequence | sequence record 100721 | pMRXIP-fwd 5'-ggtggaccatcctctagact-3'
GGATCTGCCATGGTGAGCAAGGGCGAGGAGCTGTTCACCGGGGTGGTGCCCATCCTGGTCGAGCTGGACG
GCGACGTAAACGGCCACAAGTTCAGCGTGTCCGGCGAGGGCGAGGGCGATGCCACCTACGGCAAGCTGAC
CCTGAAGCTGATCTGCACCACCGGCAAGCTGCCCGTGCCCTGGCCCACCCTCGTGACCACCCTGGGCTAC
GGCCTGCAGTGCTTCGCCCGCTACCCCGACCACATGAAGCAGCACGACTTCTTCAAGTCCGCCATGCCCG
AAGGCTACGTCCAGGAGCGCACCATCTTCTTCAAGGACGACGGCAACTACAAGACCCGCGCCGAGGTGAA
GTTCGAGGGCGACACCCTGGTGAACCGCATCGAGCTGAAGGGCATCGACTTCAAGGAGGACGGCAACATC
CTGGGGCACAAGCTGGAGTACAACTACAACAGCCACAACGTCTATATCACCGCCGACAAGGAGAAGAACT
GCATCAAGGTCAACTTCAAGATCCGCCACATTATC
