[The description below was written by a language model from this plasmid's Addgene catalogue record.]
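Description:
pMRX-IP/Venus-mDFCP1 is a retroviral expression plasmid built on the pMRXIP Venus-Ci2 backbone (about 6.6 kb without insert), which is itself derived from the pMX family of retroviral vectors. It is maintained in bacteria as a high-copy plasmid under ampicillin selection. After packaging into retroviral particles and transduction of mammalian cells, stably transduced populations can be selected with puromycin. No feature table accompanies the record, so the promoter driving the insert, the origin of replication and the arrangement linking the puromycin marker to the insert are not explicitly stated. In pMX-type vectors, expression normally comes from the viral long terminal repeat, and the "IP" in the name is consistent with an IRES-puromycin cassette, but the record does not confirm either point.

The payload is the mouse Zfyve1 coding sequence (about 2.3 kb), encoding DFCP1, a zinc finger protein containing a FYVE domain. It was inserted by restriction cloning at an EcoRI site that is retained on both sides, which places it downstream of a Venus yellow fluorescent protein supplied by the backbone. The product is therefore an N-terminally tagged Venus-DFCP1 fusion.

The stated purpose is expression of Venus-mDFCP1 in mammalian cells, and the associated study concerns the timing of recruitment of mammalian ATG proteins to the autophagosome formation site. In that setting, the fluorescent fusion serves as a live-cell imaging marker for following DFCP1 localisation during autophagosome formation, in cell lines made by retroviral transduction and puromycin selection.
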