Addgene plasmid #58742: pMRX-IP/Venus-mDFCP1
Purpose: Expresses Venus-mDFCP1 in mammalian cells
Depositing lab: Noboru Mizushima. Depositing organization: The University of Tokyo. Publication: Temporal analysis of recruitment of mammalian ATG proteins to the autophagosome formation site. Koyama-Honda I, Itakura E, Fujiwara TK, Mizushima N. Autophagy. 2013 Oct;9(10):1491-9. doi: 10.4161/auto.25529. Epub 2013 Jul 10. PubMed 23884233.
Backbone
  Vector backbone: pMRXIP Venus-Ci2
  Backbone manufacturer: Dr.Shoji Yamaoka of Tokyo Medical and Dental University
  Backbone size w/o insert (bp): 6600
  Vector type: Retroviral
  Selectable markers: Puromycin
Growth in bacteria
  Bacterial resistance: Ampicillin, 100 μg/mL
  Growth temperature: 37°C
  Growth strain: Stbl3
  Copy number: High Copy
Gene/Insert
  Gene/Insert name: ZFYVE1 zinc finger, FYVE domain containing 1 (alt names: DFCP1; ZFYVE1)
  Species: M. musculus (mouse)
  Insert size (bp): 2334
  GenBank ID: NM_183154.3
  Entrez Gene: Zfyve1 (a.k.a. DFCP1, G630053K23, TAFF1, ZNFN2A1, mKIAA1589)
  Tag / fusion protein: Venus (N terminal on backbone)
  Cloning method: Restriction Enzyme; 5′ cloning site EcoRI (not destroyed); 3′ cloning site EcoRI (not destroyed)
  Sequencing primers: 5′ CGACCACTACCAGCAGAACA; 3′ AAAAGACGGCAATATGGTGG
Resource information
  A portion of this plasmid was derived from a plasmid made by: It has the pMX backbone
Terms and licenses: Academic/Nonprofit Terms; Industry Terms: Not Available to Industry
How to cite: pMRX-IP/Venus-mDFCP1 was a gift from Noboru Mizushima (Addgene plasmid # 58742 ; http://n2t.net/addgene:58742 ; RRID:Addgene_58742)
